Addgene plasmid #170027: pKB236
Purpose: Encodes LacI-controlled expression of surface-displayed TCP and PvirK-mNeonGreen reporter
Depositing lab: Jeffrey Tabor. Depositing organization: Rice University. Publication: High-throughput discovery of peptide activators of a bacterial sensor kinase. Brink KR, Mu AM, Hoang KV, Groszman K, Gunn JS, Tabor JJ. bioRxiv 10.1101/2021.06.01.446581.
Backbone
  Vector backbone: pSC101*
  Vector type: Bacterial Expression, Synthetic Biology
Growth in bacteria
  Bacterial resistance: Ampicillin, 100 μg/mL
  Growth temperature: 37°C
  Growth strain: DH5alpha
  Copy number: Low Copy
Gene/Insert 1
  Gene/Insert name: mNeonGreen
  Species: Branchiostoma lanceolatum
  Promoter: PvirK
  Cloning method: Unknown
  Sequencing primers: 5′ cgtctaataaaccattattatcatgacattaac
Gene/Insert 2
  Gene/Insert name: TCP (alt name: Thrombin-derived C-terminal peptide)
  Species: H. sapiens (human), Synthetic; Escherichia coli
  Promoter: Ptac
  Tag / fusion protein: Lpp (N terminal on insert); OmpA (N terminal on insert); Tether (N terminal on insert)
  Cloning method: Unknown
  Sequencing primers: 5′ CGGTATCAGCTCACTCAAAGG
Resource information
  A portion of this plasmid was derived from a plasmid made by: Peptide display fusion protein sequence was obtained from Bryan Davies and was originally published in Tucker et al. 2018 (DOI:10.1016/j.cell.2017.12.009).
Terms and licenses: Academic/Nonprofit Terms; Industry Terms: Not Available to Industry
Depositor comments: Peptide display fusion protein sequence was obtained from Bryan Davies and was originally published in Tucker et al. 2018 (DOI:10.1016/j.cell.2017.12.009). Tucker AT, Leonard SP, DuBois CD, Knauf GA, Cunningham AL, Wilke CO, Trent MS, Davies BW. Discovery of Next-Generation Antimicrobials through Bacterial Self-Screening of Surface-Displayed Peptide Libraries. Cell. 2018 Jan 25;172(3):618-628.e13. doi: 10.1016/j.cell.2017.12.009. Epub 2018 Jan 4. PMID: 29307492; PMCID: PMC5786472. Please visit https://www.biorxiv.org/content/10.1101/2021.06.01.446581v1 for bioRxiv preprint.
How to cite: pKB236 was a gift from Jeffrey Tabor (Addgene plasmid # 170027 ; http://n2t.net/addgene:170027 ; RRID:Addgene_170027)
