[The description below was written by a language model from this plasmid's Addgene catalogue record and pLannotate feature annotations shown in this document.]
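Description:
pKB236 is a low-copy bacterial expression and synthetic-biology plasmid built on a pSC101* backbone. It replicates through the pSC101 origin together with the plasmid-encoded Rep101 (RepA) protein and is selected with ampicillin via a β-lactamase cassette that is followed by a lambda t0 terminator. The sequenced record is about 7 kb, and its annotated features agree well with the catalogue description.

The plasmid combines an inducible peptide-display module with a fluorescent transcriptional reporter. In the display module, a tac promoter with a downstream lac operator drives a fusion protein composed of an Lpp fragment, an OmpA fragment, a tether segment and a thrombin-derived C-terminal peptide (TCP), annotated as a fragment of human prothrombin (F2). Lpp-OmpA fusions are a standard scaffold for anchoring a passenger to the E. coli outer membrane, so the TCP peptide is presented on the cell surface. The plasmid also carries lacI under the lacIq promoter, flanked by terminators, which keeps the tac promoter repressed until an inducer such as IPTG is supplied. The display fusion design was taken from previously published work on surface-displayed peptide libraries.

The reporter module, on the opposite strand, places mNeonGreen, a bright, fast-maturing monomeric green/yellow fluorescent protein from Branchiostoma lanceolatum, under the PvirK promoter, with rrnB T1 and T7Te terminators downstream. PvirK itself is not annotated in the feature table. According to the associated publication title, the construct belongs to a high-throughput search for peptide activators of a bacterial sensor kinase. In that setting, fluorescence from PvirK would presumably report whether the displayed peptide activates the pathway in the same cell, although the record does not name the kinase.
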