Features (pLannotate 1.2.2; 17 found; start..end, strand, type, name):
    313..340     -  terminator     T7Te terminator: phage T7 early transcription terminator
    356..427     -  terminator     rrnB T1 terminator: transcription terminator T1 from the E. coli rrnB gene
    439..1146    -  CDS            mNeonGreen: mNeonGreen is a basic (constitutively fluorescent) green/yellow fluorescent protein published in 2013, derived from Branchiostoma lanceolatum. It is reported to be a very rapidly-maturing monomer with moderate acid sensitivity.
   1486..1549    +  promoter       AmpR promoter: bla
   1550..2410    +  CDS            AmpR: β-lactamase; bla; confers resistance to ampicillin, carbenicillin, and related antibiotics
   2490..2524    +  terminator     lambda t0 terminator: minimal transcription terminator from phage lambda (Scholtissek and Grosse, 1987)
   3026..3248    +  rep_origin     pSC101 ori: low-copy replication origin that requires the Rep101 protein
   3296..4246    +  CDS            Rep101: RepA protein needed for replication with the pSC101 origin; rep101
   4549..4593    -  terminator     his operon terminator (fragment): This putative transcriptin terminator from the E. coli his operon has a 2-bp deletion introduced during synthesis. Its efficiency has not been determined.
   4615..4692    +  promoter       lacIq promoter: lacI (mutant); In the lacIq allele, a single base change in the promoter boosts expression of the lacI gene about 10-fold.
   4693..5775    +  CDS            lacI: lac repressor; lacI; The lac repressor binds to the lac operator to inhibit transcription in E. coli. This inhibition can be relieved by adding lactose or isopropyl-β-D-thiogalactopyranoside (IPTG).
   5781..5867    +  terminator     rrnB T1 terminator: Escherichia coli rrnB; transcription terminator T1 from the E. coli rrnB gene
   6040..6068    +  promoter       tac promoter: strong E. coli promoter; hybrid between the trp and lac UV5 promoters
   6076..6092    +  protein_bind   lac operator: The lac repressor binds to the lac operator to inhibit transcription in E. coli. This inhibition can be relieved by adding lactose or isopropyl-β-D-thiogalactopyranoside (IPTG). lac repressor encoded by lacI
   6187..6273    +  CDS            lpp (fragment): LPP_ECOLI - Also known as mlpA, mulI. Experimental evidence at protein level: Swiss-Prot protein existence level 1. An outer membrane lipoprotein that controls the distance between the inner and outer membranes; adding residues to Lpp increases the width of the periplasm (PubMed:29257832). The only protein known to be covalently linked to the peptidoglycan network (PGN) (PubMed:4261992, PubMed:3013869, PubMed:4245367). Also non-covalently binds the PGN (PubMed:3013869). The link between the cell outer membrane and PGN contributes to the maintenance of the structural and functional integrity of
   6277..6681    +  CDS            ompA (fragment): OMPA_SHIFL - Experimental evidence at protein level: Swiss-Prot protein existence level 1. (Microbial infection) Serves as a secondary receptor during phage Sf6 infection; infection requires both lipopolysaccharide (LPS) and the OmpA beta-barrel. From Shigella flexneri.
   6883..197     +  CDS            F2 (fragment) (across the origin): THRB_HUMAN - Experimental evidence at protein level: Swiss-Prot protein existence level 1. Thrombin, which cleaves bonds after Arg and Lys, converts fibrinogen to fibrin and activates factors V, VII, VIII, XIII, and, in complex with thrombomodulin, protein C. Functions in blood homeostasis, inflammation and wound healing. From Homo sapiens (Human).
>Addgene plasmid #170027 | pKB236 | addgene full sequence | sequence record 335297 | Addgene NGS Result
AGGGTAAACGAGGTGATGCTTGTGAGGGTGATAGTGGCGGTCCATTTGTTATGAAGAGTCCGTTCAACAA
CAGATGGTATCAGATGGGTATTGTATCTTGGGGTGAGGGTTGTGATCGTGATGGTAAGTATGGATTCTAT
ACTCATGTATTCCGTTTGAAGAAGTGGATTCAGAAGGTTATTGATCAGTTTGGTGAGTAACATCCTCATA
GGTCGTCACACTAATGGAGTACGCAGATGATACAGCTGCCTGGCGGCAGTAGCGCGGTGGTCCCACCTGA
CCCCATGCCGAACTCAGAAGTGAAACTATAAACGCAGAAAGGCCCACCCGAAGGTGAGCCAGTGTGACTC
TAGTAGAGAGCGTTCACCGACAAACAACAGATAAAACGAAAGGCCCAGTCTTTCGACTGAGCCTTTCGTT
TTATTTGATGCCTGGTCATTTGTACAGTTCATCCATGCCCATTACGTCGGTGAAGGCTTTTTGCCACTCT
TTGAAATTGAGTTCAGTTTTCGAATGTTTCAGTTCCGTTTTGCGAAACACATACATCGGCTGATTTTTCA
GATAGTTCGCGGCCATGGGTTTCGCAAAGGTGTATGTGGTGCGAGCCGTGCTACGGTAGCGTTTACCGTT
ACCCGTGGTGTAACTCCATTTAAAGGTAGAAATAATTGTTTTATCATTGGGATACGTCTTTTTGCTACGA
CACCAGTCCGCCGCCGTCAGGCTGTTGGTCATCACTGGGCCATCCGCCGGGAAGCCGGTGCCTTTAACTT
GTGCTTCACCTTTAATATGTGAACCTTCGTAAGTGTACCGATAATTCACGGTCAGGCTCGCCCCATCCTC
GAATTGCATGGTGCGATGGACCTGATAGCCACTGCCATCCACCATAGCCGCCTGAAATGGGCTCATTCCG
TCTGGGTAGGGCAGATACTGATGAAAACCATAACCAATATGCGGTACCAGAATCCACGGACTAAATTGCA
AGTCGCCCTTGGTAGATTTCAAATTCAATTCTTCATAGCCGTCGTTCGGGTTGCCGGTGCCTTGGCCCAC
CATGTCGAAATCAACTCCGTTGATGCTGCCGAAAATATGCAGTTCATGTGTAGCAGGCAGCGACGCCATG
TTATCCTCCTCACCTTTCGAAACCATCTAGTATTTCTCCTCTTTACTACGGCTCTACTACTCGATAGACT
TATAACCGAGACGGTAGCCTGATTGAGTTAAACGTAAAGGCAACGAAGAAGGTCTGTACAGACGATGTTG
TTAAACAGTTTATCAATGGCGGTATCCGACGTCGGCCGTAGGCGTCGGAGATTCCGGAGCGTAATAGGGA
GTAGACGGAACGCGGAAGCGATAAAAATTCTGCCTCGTGATACGCCTATTTTTATAGGTTAATGTCATGA
TAATAATGGTTTATTAGACGTCAGGTGGCACCATGGGAAATGTGCGCGGAACCCCTATTTGTTTATTTTT
CTAAATACATTAAAATATGTATCCGCTCATGAGACAATAACCCTGATAAATGCTTCAATAATATTGAAAA
AGGAAGAGTATGAGTATTCAACATTTCAGTGTCGCCCTTATTCACTTTTTTGCGGCATTTTGCCTTCCCG
TTTTTGCTCACCCAGAAACGCTGGTGAAAGTAAAAGATGCTGAAGATCAGTTGGGTGCACGAGTGGGTTA
CATCGAACTGGATCTCAACAGCGGTAAGATCCTTGAGAGTTTTCGCCCCGAAGAACGTTTTCCAATGATG
AGCACTTTTAAAGTTCTGCTATGTGGCGCGGTATTATACCGTATTGACGCCGGGCAAGAGCAACTCGGTC
GCCGCATACACTATTCTCAGAATGACTTGGTTGAGTACTCACCAGTAACAGAAAAGCATCTTACGGATGG
CATGACAGTAAGAGAATTATGCAGTGCTGCCATAACCATGAGTGATAACACTGCGGCCAACTTACTTCTG
ACAACGATCGGAGGACCGAAGGAGCTAACCGCTTTTTTGCACAACATGGGGGATCATGTAACTCGCCTTG
ATCGTTGGGAACCGGAGCTGAATGAAGCCATACCAAACGACGAGCGTGACACCACGATGCCTGTAGCAAT
GGCAACAACGTTGCGCAAACTATTAACTGGCGAACTACTTACTCTAGCTTCCCGGCAACAATTAATAGAC
TGGATGGAGGCGGATAAAGTTGCAGGACCACTTCTGCGCTCGGCCCTTCCGGCTGGCTGGTTTATTGCTG
ATAAATCTGGAGCCGGTGAGCGTGGATCACGCGGTATCATTGCAGCACTGGGGCCAGATGGTAAGCCCTC
CCGTATCGTAGTTATCTACACGACGGGGAGTCAGGCAACTATGGATGAACGAAATAGACAGATCGCTGAG
ATAGGTGCCTCACTGATTAAGCATTGGTAACTGTCAGACCAAGTTTACGAGCTCGCTTGGACTCCTGTTG
ATAGATCCAGTAATGACATCAGAACTCCATCTGGATTTGTTCAGAACGCTCGGTTGCCGCCGGGCGTTTT
TTATTGGTGAGAATCCAAGCACTAGGGACAGTAAGACGGGTAAGCCTGTTGATGATACCGCTGCCTTACT
GGGTGCATTAGCCAGTCTGAATGACCTGTCACGGGATAATCCGAAGTGGTCAGACTGGAAAATCAGAGGG
CAGGAACTGCTGAACAGCAAAAAGTCAGATAGCACCACATAGCAGACCAGCCATAAAACGCCCTGAGAAG
CCCGTGACGGGCTTTTCTTGTATTATGGGTAGTTTCCTTGCATGAATCCATAAAAGGCGCCTGTAGTGCC
ATTTACCCACATTCACTGCCAGAGCCGTGAGCGCAGCGAACTGAATGTCACGAAAAAGGCAGCGACTCAG
GTGCCTGATGGTCGGAGACAAAAGGAATATTAAGCGATTTGCACGAGCTTGCGAGGGTGCTACTTAAGCC
TTTAGGGTTTTAAGGTCTGTTTTGTAGAGGAGCAAACAGCGTTTGCGACATCCTTTTGTAATACTGCGGA
ACTGACTAAAGTAGTGAGTTATACACAGGGCTGGGATCTATTCTTTTTATCTTTTTTTATTCTTTCTTTA
TTCTATAAATTATAACCACTTGAATATAAACAAAAAAAACACACAAAGGTCTAGCGGAATTTACAGAGGG
TCTAGCAGAATTTACAAGTTTTCCAGCAAAGGTCTAGCAGAATTTACAGATACCCACAACTCAAAGGAAA
AGGACATGTAATTATCATTGACTAGCCCATCTCAATTGGTATAGTGATTAAAATCACCTAGACCAATTGA
GATGTATGTCTGAATTAGTTGTTTTCAAAGCAAATGAACTAGCGATTAGTCGCTATGACTTAACGGAGCA
TGAAACCAAGCTAATTTTATGCTGTGTGGCACTACTCAACCCCACTATTGAAAACCCTACAAGGAAAGAA
CGGACGGTATCGTTCACTTATAACCAATACGCTCAGATGATGAACATCAGTAGGGAAAATGCTTATGGTG
TATTAGCTAAAGCAACCAGAGAGCTGATGACGAGAACTGTGGAAATCATGAATCCTTTGGTTAAAGGCTT
TGAGATTTTCCAGTGGACAAACTATGCCAAGTTCTCAAGCGAAAAATTAGAATTAGTTTTTAGTGAAGAG
ATATTGCCTTATCTTTTCCAGTTAAAAAAATTCATAAAATATAATCTGGAACATGTTAAGTCTTTTGAAA
ACAAATACTCTATGAGGATTTATGAGTGGTTATTAAAAGAACTAACACAAAAGAAAACTCACAAGGCAAA
TATAGAGATTAGCCTTGATGAATTTAAGTTCATGTTAATGCTTGAAAATAACTACCATGAGTTTAAAAGG
CTTAACCAATGGGTTTTGAAACCAATAAGTAAAGATTTAAACACTTACAGCAATATGAAATTGGTGGTTG
ATAAGCGAGGCCGCCCGACTGATACGTTGATTTTCCAAGTTGAACTAGATAGACAAATGGATCTCGTAAC
CGAACTTGAGAACAACCAGATAAAAATGAATGGTGACAAAATACCAACAACCATTACATCAGATTCCTAC
CTACATAACGGACTAAGAAAAACACTACACGATGCTTTAACTGCAAAAATTCAGCTCACCAGTTTTGAGG
CAAAATTTTTGAGTGACATGCAAAGTAAGTATGATCTCAATGGTTCGTTCTCATGGCTCACGCAAAAACA
ACGAACCACACTAGAGAACATACTGGCTAAATACGGAAGGATCTGAGGTTCTTATGGCTCTTGTATCTAT
CAGTGAAGCATCAAGACTAACAAACAAAAGTAGAACAACTGTTCACCGTTACATATCAAAGGGAAAACTG
TCCATATGCACAGATGAAAACGGTGTAAAAAAGATAGATACATCAGAGCTTTTACGAGTTTTTGGTGCAT
TCAAAGCTGTTCACCATGAACAGATCGACAATGTAACCTCGAGATTACCGCCTTTGAGTGAGCTGATACC
GCTCGCCGCAGCCGAACGACCGAGCGCAGCGAGTCAGTGAGCGAGGAAGCCTGCATAACGCGAAGTAATC
TTTTCGGTTTTAAAGAAAAAGGGCAGGGTGGTGACACCTTGCCGAAGCGGCATGCATTTACGTTGACACC
ATCGAATGGTGCAAAACCTTTCGCGGTATGGCATGATAGCGCCCGGAAGAGAGTCAATTCAGGGTGGTGA
ATGTGAAACCAGTAACGTTATACGATGTCGCAGAGTATGCCGGTGTCTCTTATCAGACCGTTTCCCGCGT
GGTGAACCAGGCCAGCCACGTTTCTGCGAAAACGCGGGAAAAAGTGGAAGCGGCGATGGCGGAGCTGAAT
TACATTCCCAACCGCGTGGCACAACAACTGGCGGGCAAACAGTCGTTGCTGATTGGCGTTGCCACCTCCA
GTCTGGCCCTGCACGCGCCGTCGCAAATTGTCGCGGCGATTAAATCTCGCGCCGATCAACTGGGTGCCAG
CGTGGTGGTGTCGATGGTAGAACGAAGCGGCGTCGAAGCCTGTAAAGCGGCGGTGCACAATCTTCTCGCG
CAACGCGTCAGTGGGCTGATCATTAACTATCCGCTGGATGACCAGGATGCCATTGCTGTGGAAGCTGCCT
GCACTAATGTTCCGGCGTTATTTCTTGATGTCTCTGACCAGACACCCATCAACAGTATTATTTTCTCCCA
TGAAGACGGTACGCGACTGGGCGTGGAGCATCTGGTCGCATTGGGTCACCAGCAAATCGCGCTGTTAGCG
GGCCCATTAAGTTCTGTCTCGGCGCGTCTGCGTCTGGCTGGCTGGCATAAATATCTCACTCGCAATCAAA
TTCAGCCGATAGCGGAACGGGAAGGCGACTGGAGTGCCATGTCCGGTTTTCAACAAACCATGCAAATGCT
GAATGAGGGCATCGTTCCCACTGCGATGCTGGTTGCCAACGATCAGATGGCGCTGGGCGCAATGCGCGCC
ATTACCGAGTCCGGGCTGCGCGTTGGTGCGGATATCTCGGTAGTGGGATACGACGATACCGAAGACAGCT
CATGTTATATCCCGCCGTTAACCACCATCAAACAGGATTTTCGCCTGCTGGGGCAAACCAGCGTGGACCG
CTTGCTGCAACTCTCTCAGGGCCAGGCGGTGAAGGGCAATCAGCTGTTGCCCGTCTCACTGGTGAAAAGA
AAAACCACCCTGGCGCCCAATACGCAAACCGCCTCTCCCCGCGCGTTGGCCGATTCATTAATGCAGCTGG
CACGACAGGTTTCCCGACTGGAAAGCGGGCAGTGAGGCATCAAATAAAACGAAAGGCTCAGTCGAAAGAC
TGGGCCTTTCGTTTTATCTGTTGTTTGTCGGTGAACGCTCTCCTGAGTAGGACAAATCCGCCGCCCTAGA
CCTAGGGCGTTCGGCTGCGGCGAGCGGTATCAGCTCACTCAAAGGCGGTAATACGTAAATCACTGCATAA
TTCGTGTCGCTCAAGGCGCACTCCCGTTCTGGATAATGTTTTTTGCGCCGACATCATAACGGTTCTGGCT
AATATTCTGAAATGAGCTGTTGACAATTAATCATCGGCTCGTATAATGTGTGGAATTGTGAGCGGATAAC
AATTTCACACAGGGCCCAAGTTCACTTAAAAAGGAGATCAACAATGAAAGCAATTTTCGTACTGAAACAT
CTTAATCATGCTATGGAGTATTTCTGATGAAAGCTACTAAACTGGTACTGGGCGCGGTAATCCTGGGTTC
TACTCTGCTGGCAGGTTGCTCCAGCAACGCTAAAATCGATCAGGGAATTAACCCGTATGTTGGCTTTGAA
ATGGGTTACGACTGGTTAGGTCGTATGCCGTACAAAGGCAGCGTTGAAAACGGTGCATACAAAGCTCAGG
GCGTTCAACTGACCGCTAAACTGGGTTACCCAATCACTGACGACCTGGACATCTACACTCGTCTGGGTGG
CATGGTATGGCGTGCAGACACTAAATCCAACGTTTATGGTAAAAACCACGACACCGGCGTTTCTCCGGTC
TTCGCTGGCGGTGTTGAGTACGCGATCACTCCTGAAATCGCTACCCGTCTGGAATACCAGTGGACCAACA
ACATCGGTGACGCACACACCATCGGCACTCGTCCGGACAACGGTATTGGTACCAGTCAAGAGCCTGCAGC
GCCCGCCGCAGAGGCGACTCCTGCTGCTGAAGCTCCAGCTAGCGAAGCGCCTGCAGCAGAAGCTGCCCCA
GCGGATGCTGCCGAAGCCCCAGCCGCTGGCATCAGTCAGGAACCTGCTGCACCAGCTGCGGAAGCTACAC
CAGCAGCGGAGGCACCAGCGAGTGAAGCACCGGCTGCGGAAGCCGCTCCTGCAGATGCCGCTGAGGCTCC
AGCTGCGGGTATCGGAGGAACAAATTTACCAATTGTGGAACGTCCAGTTTGCAAGGATTCTACCCGTATC
CGTATTACTGACAACATGTTCTGTGCTGGTTATAAGCCCGATG
